Addgene plasmid #106393: pBb(B5)1k-GFPuv
Purpose: IPTG-inducible trc promoter expressing gfpuv on BBR1-B5 origin
Depositing lab: Brian Pfleger. Depositing organization: University of Wisconsin, Madison. Publication: Genetic tools for reliable gene expression and recombineering in Pseudomonas putida. Cook TB, Rand JM, Nurani W, Courtney DK, Liu SA, Pfleger BF. J Ind Microbiol Biotechnol. 2018 Jan 3. pii: 10.1007/s10295-017-2001-5. doi: 10.1007/s10295-017-2001-5. PubMed 29299733.
Backbone
  Vector backbone: pBbB1k-GFP
  Vector type: Bacterial Expression
Growth in bacteria
  Bacterial resistance: Kanamycin, 50 μg/mL
  Growth temperature: 37°C
  Growth strain: DH5alpha
  Copy number: Low Copy
Gene/Insert
  Gene/Insert name: GFPuv
  Species: Synthetic
  Promoter: trc
  Cloning method: Gibson Cloning
  Sequencing primers: 5′ na
Terms and licenses: Academic/Nonprofit Terms; Industry Terms: Not Available to Industry
How to cite: pBb(B5)1k-GFPuv was a gift from Brian Pfleger (Addgene plasmid # 106393 ; http://n2t.net/addgene:106393 ; RRID:Addgene_106393)
