[The description below was written by a language model from this plasmid's Addgene catalogue record and pLannotate feature annotations shown in this document.]
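Description:
pBb(B5)1k-GFPuv is a 4,693 bp bacterial expression plasmid built on the pBbB1k-GFP backbone by Gibson cloning. It replicates from the broad-host-range pBBR1 system of Bordetella bronchiseptica, which consists of the pBBR1 oriV together with the Rep protein that the origin requires. The record calls this origin "BBR1-B5", indicating a variant of the standard BBR1 replicon, but it does not state what the B5 change is. In the feature table the Rep coding region is annotated as two adjacent, slightly overlapping fragments rather than one continuous match, so the sequence here evidently differs from the reference, though the nature of the difference cannot be determined from the table. The plasmid is listed as low copy. Selection is by kanamycin through the neo (nptII) aminoglycoside phosphotransferase gene, which is followed by a lambda t0 terminator. A short Tn5 transposase fragment next to it is probably a remnant of the resistance cassette's source.

The payload is a regulated reporter cassette. A trc promoter (a trp/lacUV5 hybrid) with a downstream lac operator drives GFPuv, an Aequorea victoria GFP derivative that the annotation tool labels as αGFP. Transcription ends at tandem rrnB T1 and T7Te terminators. The plasmid also carries lacI under the lacIq promoter, so it supplies its own repressor. This keeps the promoter off until IPTG is added, regardless of the host genotype. Small hits to a tet promoter and yciV between lacI and the trc promoter appear to be incidental fragments. The associated publication concerns gene expression tools for Pseudomonas putida, so the construct most plausibly serves as a fluorescent readout for characterising inducible expression from this origin variant in Pseudomonas and E. coli.
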