Features (pLannotate 1.2.2; 15 found; start..end, strand, type, name):
    166..260     -  terminator     lambda t0 terminator: transcription terminator from phage lambda
    294..1085    -  CDS            neo: KKA2_KLEPN - Also known as kan, nptII. Experimental evidence at protein level: Swiss-Prot protein existence level 1. Resistance to kanamycin, neomycin, paromomycin, ribostamycin, butirosin and gentamicin B. From Klebsiella pneumoniae.
   1117..1221    -  CDS            tnpA (fragment): TN5P_ECOLX - Also known as tnp. Experimental evidence at protein level: Swiss-Prot protein existence level 1. Mediates transposition of transposon Tn5 by a 'cut and paste' mechanism. First, the monomeric transposase binds the 19 bp inverted DNA repeats flanking the transposon. Then, dimerization of the DNA- bound transposase creates a synaptic DNA complex. After nicking of the first DNA strand, excision of the transposon proceeds through a series of intermediates. The transposase then mediates the insertion of the transposon at a new site by strand transfer. The activity of the wild- type tran
   1228..1305    +  promoter       lacIq promoter: lacI (mutant); In the lacIq allele, a single base change in the promoter boosts expression of the lacI gene about 10-fold.
   1306..2388    +  CDS            lacI: lac repressor; lacI; The lac repressor binds to the lac operator to inhibit transcription in E. coli. This inhibition can be relieved by adding lactose or isopropyl-β-D-thiogalactopyranoside (IPTG).
   2430..2447    +  promoter       tet promoter (fragment): E. coli promoter for tetracycline efflux protein gene
   2443..2544    -  CDS            yciV (fragment): RNAAM_ECOLI - Also known as trpH From Escherichia coli (strain K12).
   2620..2649    +  promoter       trc promoter: strong E. coli promoter; hybrid between the trp and lac UV5 promoters
   2657..2673    +  protein_bind   lac operator: The lac repressor binds to the lac operator to inhibit transcription in E. coli. This inhibition can be relieved by adding lactose or isopropyl-β-D-thiogalactopyranoside (IPTG). lac repressor encoded by lacI
   2714..3427    +  CDS            &alpha;GFP: &alpha;GFP is a basic (constitutively fluorescent) long stokes shift fluorescent protein published in 1996, derived from Aequorea victoria.
   3463..3534    +  terminator     rrnB T1 terminator: transcription terminator T1 from the E. coli rrnB gene
   3550..3577    +  terminator     T7Te terminator: phage T7 early transcription terminator
   3644..3776    -  CDS            pBBR1 Rep (fragment): replication protein for the broad-host-range plasmid pBBR1 from Bordetella bronchiseptica
   3770..4272    -  CDS            pBBR1 Rep (fragment): replication protein for the broad-host-range plasmid pBBR1 from Bordetella bronchiseptica
   4273..153     -  rep_origin     pBBR1 oriV (fragment) (across the origin): replication origin of the broad-host-range plasmid pBBR1 from Bordetella bronchiseptica; requires the pBBR1 Rep protein for replication
>Addgene plasmid #106393 | pBb(B5)1k-GFPuv | addgene full sequence | sequence record 206283 | Addgene NGS Result
GGCTTCGCCCTTCGACTGCCCCCACTCGCATAGGCTTGGGTCGTTCCAGGCGCGTCAAGGCCAAGCCGCT
GCGCGGTCGCTGCGCGAGCCTTGACCCGCCTTCCACTTGGTGTCCAACCGGCAAGCGAAGCGCGCAGGCC
GCAGGCCGGAGGCACTAGTGCTTGGATTCTCACCAATAAAAAACGCCCGGCGGCAACCGAGCGTTCTGAA
CAAATCCAGATGGAGTTCTGAGGTCATTACTGGATCTATCAACAGGAGTCCAAGCGAGCTCTCGAACCCC
AGAGTCCCGCTCAGAAGAACTCGTCAAGAAGGCGATAGAAGGCGATGCGCTGCGAATCGGGAGCGGCGAT
ACCGTAAAGCACGAGGAAGCGGTCAGCCCATTCGCCGCCAAGCTCTTCAGCAATATCACGGGTAGCCAAC
GCTATGTCCTGATAGCGGTCCGCCACACCCAGCCGGCCACAGTCGATGAATCCAGAAAAGCGGCCATTTT
CCACCATGATATTCGGCAAGCAGGCATCGCCATGGGTCACGACGAGATCCTCGCCGTCGGGCATGCGCGC
CTTGAGCCTGGCGAACAGTTCGGCTGGCGCGAGCCCCTGATGCTCTTCGTCCAGATCATCCTGATCGACA
AGACCGGCTTCCATCCGAGTACGTGCTCGCTCGATGCGATGTTTCGCTTGGTGGTCGAATGGGCAGGTAG
CCGGATCAAGCGTATGCAGCCGCCGCATTGCATCAGCCATGATGGATACTTTCTCGGCAGGAGCAAGGTG
AGATGACAGGAGATCCTGCCCCGGCACTTCGCCCAATAGCAGCCAGTCCCTTCCCGCTTCAGTGACAACG
TCGAGCACAGCTGCGCAAGGAACGCCCGTCGTGGCCAGCCACGATAGCCGCGCTGCCTCGTCCTGCAGTT
CATTCAGGGCACCGGACAGGTCGGTCTTGACAAAAAGAACCGGGCGCCCCTGCGCTGACAGCCGGAACAC
GGCGGCATCAGAGCAGCCGATTGTCTGTTGTGCCCAGTCATAGCCGAATAGCCTCTCCACCCAAGCGGCC
GGAGAACCTGCGTGCAATCCATCTTGTTCAATCATGCGAAACGATCCTCATCCTGTCTCTTGATCAGATC
ATGATCCCCTGCGCCATCAGATCCTTGGCGGCAAGAAAGCCATCCAGTTTACTTTGCAGGGCTTCCCAAC
CTTACCAGAGGGCGCCCCAGCTGGCAATTCCGACGTCGACACCATCGAATGGTGCAAAACCTTTCGCGGT
ATGGCATGATAGCGCCCGGAAGAGAGTCAATTCAGGGTGGTGAATGTGAAACCAGTAACGTTATACGATG
TCGCAGAGTATGCCGGTGTCTCTTATCAGACCGTTTCCCGCGTGGTGAACCAGGCCAGCCACGTTTCTGC
GAAAACGCGGGAAAAAGTGGAAGCGGCGATGGCGGAGCTGAATTACATTCCCAACCGCGTGGCACAACAA
CTGGCGGGCAAACAGTCGTTGCTGATTGGCGTTGCCACCTCCAGTCTGGCCCTGCACGCGCCGTCGCAAA
TTGTCGCGGCGATTAAATCTCGCGCCGATCAACTGGGTGCCAGCGTGGTGGTGTCGATGGTAGAACGAAG
CGGCGTCGAAGCCTGTAAAGCGGCGGTGCACAATCTTCTCGCGCAACGCGTCAGTGGGCTGATCATTAAC
TATCCGCTGGATGACCAGGATGCCATTGCTGTGGAAGCTGCCTGCACTAATGTTCCGGCGTTATTTCTTG
ATGTCTCTGACCAGACACCCATCAACAGTATTATTTTCTCCCATGAAGACGGTACGCGACTGGGCGTGGA
GCATCTGGTCGCATTGGGTCACCAGCAAATCGCGCTGTTAGCGGGCCCATTAAGTTCTGTCTCGGCGCGT
CTGCGTCTGGCTGGCTGGCATAAATATCTCACTCGCAATCAAATTCAGCCGATAGCGGAACGGGAAGGCG
ACTGGAGTGCCATGTCCGGTTTTCAACAAACCATGCAAATGCTGAATGAGGGCATCGTTCCCACTGCGAT
GCTGGTTGCCAACGATCAGATGGCGCTGGGCGCAATGCGCGCCATTACCGAGTCCGGGCTGCGCGTTGGT
GCGGATATCTCGGTAGTGGGATACGACGATACCGAAGACAGCTCATGTTATATCCCGCCGTTAACCACCA
TCAAACAGGATTTTCGCCTGCTGGGGCAAACCAGCGTGGACCGCTTGCTGCAACTCTCTCAGGGCCAGGC
GGTGAAGGGCAATCAGCTGTTGCCCGTCTCACTGGTGAAAAGAAAAACCACCCTGGCGCCCAATACGCAA
ACCGCCTCTCCCCGCGCGTTGGCCGATTCATTAATGCAGCTGGCACGACAGGTTTCCCGACTGGAAAGCG
GGCAGTGAGCGCAACGCAATTAATGTAAGTTAGCGCGAATTGATCTGGTTTGACAGCTTATCATCGACTG
CACGGTGCACCAATGCTTCTGGCGTCAGGCAGCCATCGGAAGCTGTGGTATGGCTGTGCAGGTCGTAAAT
CACTGCATAATTCGTGTCGCTCAAGGCGCACTCCCGTTCTGGATAATGTTTTTTGCGCCGACATCATAAC
GGTTCTGGCAAATATTCTGAAATGAGCTGTTGACAATTAATCATCCGGCTCGTATAATGTGTGGAATTGT
GAGCGGATAACAATTTCAGAATTCAAAAGATCTTTTAAGAAGGAGATATACATATGAGTAAAGGAGAAGA
ACTTTTCACTGGAGTTGTCCCAATTCTTGTTGAATTAGATGGTGATGTTAATGGGCACAAATTTTCTGTC
AGTGGAGAGGGTGAAGGTGATGCAACATACGGAAAACTTACCCTTAAATTTATTTGCACTACTGGAAAAC
TACCTGTTCCGTGGCCAACACTTGTCACTACTTTCTCTTATGGTGTTCAATGCTTTTCCCGTTATCCGGA
TCACATGAAACGGCATGACTTTTTCAAGAGTGCCATGCCCGAAGGTTATGTACAGGAACGCACTATATCT
TTCAAAGATGACGGGAACTACAAGACGCGTGCTGAAGTCAAGTTTGAAGGTGATACCCTTGTTAATCGTA
TCGAGTTAAAAGGTATTGATTTTAAAGAAGATGGAAACATTCTCGGACACAAACTGGAGTACAACTATAA
CTCACACAATGTATACATCACGGCAGACAAACAAAAGAATGGAATCAAAGCTAACTTCAAAATTCGCCAC
AACATTGAAGATGGCTCCGTTCAACTAGCAGACCATTATCAACAAAATACTCCAATTGGCGATGGCCCTG
TCCTTTTACCAGACAACCATTACCTGTCCACACAATCTGCCCTTTCGAAAGATCCCAACGAAAAGCGTGA
CCACATGGTCCTTCTTGAGTTTGTAACTGCTGCTGGGATTACACATGGCATGGATGAGCTCTACAAATAA
GGATCCAAACTCGAGTAAGGATCTCCAGGCATCAAATAAAACGAAAGGCTCAGTCGAAAGACTGGGCCTT
TCGTTTTATCTGTTGTTTGTCGGTGAACGCTCTCTACTAGAGTCACACTGGCTCACCTTCGGGTGGGCCT
TTCTGCGTTTATACCTAGGCTACAGCCGATAGTCTGGAACAGCGCACTTACGGGTTGCTGCGCAACCCAA
GTGCTACCGGCGCGGCAGCGTGACCCGTGTCGGCGGCTCCAACGGCTCGCCATCGTCCAGAAAACACGGC
TCATCGGGCATCGGCAGGCGCTGCTGCCCGCGCCGTTCCCATTCCTCCGTTTCGGTCAAGGCTGGCTGGG
CGGCTCCTCGCCGGGGCCGGTCGGTAGTTGCTGCTCGCCCGGATACAGGGTCGGGATGCGGCGCAGGTCG
CCATGCCCCAACAGCGATTCGTCCTGGTCGTCGTGATCAACCACCACGGCGGCACTGAACACCGACAGGC
GCAACTGGTCGCGGGGCTGGCCCCACGCCACGCGGTCATTGACCACGTAGGCCAACACGGTGCCGGGGCC
GTTGAGCTTCACGACGGAGATCCAGCGCTCGGCCACCAAGTCCTTGACTGCGTATTGGACCGTCCGCAAA
GAACGTCCGATGAGCTTGGAAAGTGTCTTCTGGCTGACCACCACGGCGTTCTGGTGGCCCATCTGCGCCA
CGAGGTGATGCAGCAGCATTGCCGCCGTGGGTTTCCTCGCAATAAGCCCGGCCCACGCCTCATGCGCTTT
GCGTTCCGTTTGCACCCAGTGACCGGGCTTGTTCTTGGCTTGAATGCCGATTTCTCTGGACTGCGTGGCC
ATGCTTATCTCCATGCGGTAGGGGTGCCGCACGGTTGCGGCACCATGCGCAATCAGCTGCAACTTTTCGG
CAGCGCGACAACAATTATGCGTTGCGTAAAAGTGGCAGTCAATTACAGATTTTCTTTAACCTACGCAATG
AGCTATTGCGGGGGGTGCCGCAATGAGCTGTTGCGTACCCCCCTTTTTTAAGTTGTTGATTTTTAAGTCT
TTCGCATTTCGCCCTATATCTAGTTCTTTGGTGCCCAAAGAAGGGCACCCCTGCGGGGTTCCCCCACGCC
TTCGGCGCGGCTCCCCCTCCGGCAAAAAGTGGCCCCTCCGGGGCTTGTTGATCGACTGCGCGGCCTTCGG
CCTTGCCCAAGGTGGCGCTGCCCCCTTGGAACCCCCGCACTCGCCGCCGTGAGGCTCGGGGGGCAGGCGG
GCG
